Addgene plasmid #85205: GeNL(Ca2+)_480/pcDNA3
Purpose: luminescent reporter for calcium signaling
Depositing lab: Takeharu Nagai. Depositing organization: The University of Osaka. Publication: Five colour variants of bright luminescent protein for real-time multicolour bioimaging. Suzuki K, Kimura T, Shinoda H, Bai G, Daniels MJ, Arai Y, Nakano M, Nagai T. Nat Commun. 2016 Dec 14;7:13718. doi: 10.1038/ncomms13718. PubMed 27966527.
Backbone
  Vector backbone: pcDNA3
  Backbone manufacturer: Invitrogen
  Vector type: Mammalian Expression
  Selectable markers: Neomycin (select with G418)
Growth in bacteria
  Bacterial resistance: Ampicillin, 100 μg/mL
  Growth temperature: 37°C
  Growth strain: DH5alpha
  Copy number: High Copy
Gene/Insert
  Gene/Insert name: GeNL(Ca2+)_480
  Species: Synthetic
  Insert size (bp): 1731
  GenBank ID: LC128721
  Promoter: CMV
  Cloning method: Restriction Enzyme; 5′ cloning site BamHI (not destroyed); 3′ cloning site EcoRI (not destroyed)
  Sequencing primers: 5′ AATACGACTCACTATA; 3′ TAGAAGGCACAGTCGAGG
Terms and licenses: Academic/Nonprofit Terms; Industry Terms: Not Available to Industry
How to cite: GeNL(Ca2+)_480/pcDNA3 was a gift from Takeharu Nagai (Addgene plasmid # 85205 ; http://n2t.net/addgene:85205 ; RRID:Addgene_85205)
