[The description below was written by a language model from this plasmid's Addgene catalogue record and pLannotate feature annotations shown in this document.]
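Description:
GeNL(Ca2+)_480/pcDNA3 is a mammalian expression plasmid of about 7.2 kb built on the pcDNA3 backbone, encoding a synthetic, genetically encoded luminescent indicator for calcium signalling. It is propagated in E. coli at high copy through a ColE1/pUC-type origin with ampicillin selection (AmpR, β-lactamase). For mammalian cells it carries a neomycin phosphotransferase cassette driven by the SV40 early promoter and ended by the SV40 poly(A) signal, allowing G418 selection of stable transfectants. An f1 origin and residual lac promoter/operator sequences are standard backbone elements. The short HIV-1 LTR, ble, lacI and bom fragment annotations appear to be incidental matches within the backbone rather than functional parts.

The 1,731 bp insert sits between BamHI and EcoRI sites, downstream of the CMV immediate-early enhancer/promoter and upstream of the bovine growth hormone polyadenylation signal. Flanking T7 and SP6 promoters can serve for sequencing or in vitro transcription. The annotated open reading frame runs in order through mNeonGreen, an N-terminal fragment of NanoLuc luciferase, a calmodulin-like domain, a short peptide matching myosin light chain kinase (a calmodulin-binding sequence), and the remaining C-terminal NanoLuc fragment. This layout indicates a split-luciferase sensor. Calcium-dependent binding of calmodulin to its target peptide would bring the two NanoLuc halves together and restore light output, while the fused mNeonGreen can act as an energy-transfer acceptor that yields bright green emission. The "480" in the name is not explained in the record. The construct is intended for transfection into mammalian cells for real-time bioluminescence imaging of calcium dynamics without excitation light.
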