Features (pLannotate 1.2.2; 25 found; start..end, strand, type, name):
    143..522     +  enhancer       CMV enhancer: human cytomegalovirus immediate early enhancer
    523..726     +  promoter       CMV promoter: human cytomegalovirus (CMV) immediate early promoter
    722..755     +  LTR            5' LTR (truncated) (fragment): truncated 5' long terminal repeat (LTR) from HIV-1
    771..789     +  promoter       T7 promoter: promoter for bacteriophage T7 RNA polymerase
    822..1499    +  CDS            mNeonGreen: mNeonGreen is a basic (constitutively fluorescent) green/yellow fluorescent protein published in 2013, derived from Branchiostoma lanceolatum. It is reported to be a very rapidly-maturing monomer with moderate acid sensitivity.
   1506..1689    +  CDS            Nluc (fragment): NanoLuc® luciferase human codon-optimized
   1695..2051    +  CDS            CALMA_ARBPU (fragment): Experimental evidence at protein level: Swiss-Prot protein existence level 1. Calmodulin mediates the control of a large number of enzymes, ion channels and other proteins by Ca(2+). Among the enzymes to be stimulated by the calmodulin-Ca(2+) complex are a number of protein kinases and phosphatases. From Arbacia punctulata (Punctuate sea urchin).
   2151..2228    +  CDS            MYLK2 (fragment): MYLK2_HUMAN - Experimental evidence at protein level: Swiss-Prot protein existence level 1. Implicated in the level of global muscle contraction and cardiac function. Phosphorylates a specific serine in the N-terminus of a myosin light chain. From Homo sapiens (Human).
   2235..2552    +  CDS            Nluc (fragment): NanoLuc® luciferase human codon-optimized
   2613..2631    -  promoter       SP6 promoter: promoter for bacteriophage SP6 RNA polymerase
   2657..2881    +  polyA_signal   bGH poly(A) signal: bovine growth hormone polyadenylation signal
   2885..2906    +  promoter       SV40 promoter (fragment): SV40 enhancer and early promoter
   2927..3355    +  rep_origin     f1 ori (sequence partly withheld): f1 bacteriophage origin of replication; arrow indicates direction of (+) strand synthesis
   3369..3698    +  promoter       SV40 promoter: SV40 enhancer and early promoter
   3765..4556    +  CDS            neo: KKA2_KLEPN - Also known as kan, nptII. Experimental evidence at protein level: Swiss-Prot protein existence level 1. Resistance to kanamycin, neomycin, paromomycin, ribostamycin, butirosin and gentamicin B. From Klebsiella pneumoniae.
   4580..4738    +  CDS            ble (fragment): BLE_KLEPN - Experimental evidence at protein level: Swiss-Prot protein existence level 1. Binding protein with a strong affinity to the bleomycin family of antibiotics. Binds to CL990; an antimitotic-antibiotic compound. From Klebsiella pneumoniae.
   4733..4854    +  polyA_signal   SV40 poly(A) signal: SV40 polyadenylation signal
   4927..4943    -  protein_bind   lac operator: The lac repressor binds to the lac operator to inhibit transcription in E. coli. This inhibition can be relieved by adding lactose or isopropyl-β-D-thiogalactopyranoside (IPTG). lac repressor encoded by lacI
   4951..4981    -  promoter       lac promoter: promoter for the E. coli lac operon
   4996..5017    -  protein_bind   CAP binding site: CAP binding activates transcription in the presence of cAMP. E. coli catabolite activator protein
   5030..5122    -  CDS            lacI (fragment): lac repressor; lacI; The lac repressor binds to the lac operator to inhibit transcription in E. coli. This inhibition can be relieved by adding lactose or isopropyl-β-D-thiogalactopyranoside (IPTG).
   5305..5893    -  rep_origin     ori: high-copy-number ColE1/pMB1/pBR322/pUC origin of replication
   6064..6924    -  CDS            AmpR: β-lactamase; bla; confers resistance to ampicillin, carbenicillin, and related antibiotics
   6925..7029    -  promoter       AmpR promoter: bla
   7088..7140    -  misc_feature   bom (fragment): basis of mobility region from pBR322
>Addgene plasmid #85205 | GeNL(Ca2+)_480/pcDNA3 | addgene full sequence | sequence record 238494 | Addgene NGS Result
TGTGTGTTGGAGGTCGCTGAGTAGTGCGCGAGCAAAATTTAAGCTACAACAAGGCAAGGCTTGACCGACA
ATTGCATGAAGAATCTGCTTAGGGTTAGGCGTTTTGCGCTGCTTCGCGATGTACGGGCCAGATATACGCG
TTGACATTGATTATTGACTAGTTATTAATAGTAATCAATTACGGGGTCATTAGTTCATAGCCCATATATG
GAGTTCCGCGTTACATAACTTACGGTAAATGGCCCGCCTGGCTGACCGCCCAACGACCCCCGCCCATTGA
CGTCAATAATGACGTATGTTCCCATAGTAACGCCAATAGGGACTTTCCATTGACGTCAATGGGTGGAGTA
TTTACGGTAAACTGCCCACTTGGCAGTACATCAAGTGTATCATATGCCAAGTACGCCCCCTATTGACGTC
AATGACGGTAAATGGCCCGCCTGGCATTATGCCCAGTACATGACCTTATGGGACTTTCCTACTTGGCAGT
ACATCTACGTATTAGTCATCGCTATTACCATGGTGATGCGGTTTTGGCAGTACATCAATGGGCGTGGATA
GCGGTTTGACTCACGGGGATTTCCAAGTCTCCACCCCATTGACGTCAATGGGAGTTTGTTTTGGCACCAA
AATCAACGGGACTTTCCAAAATGTCGTAACAACTCCGCCCCATTGACGCAAATGGGCGGTAGGCGTGTAC
GGTGGGAGGTCTATATAAGCAGAGCTCTCTGGCTAACTAGAGAACCCACTGCTTACTGGCTTATCGAAAT
TAATACGACTCACTATAGGGAGACCCAAGCTTGGTACCGAGCTCGGATCCGATGGTGTCCAAGGGCGAAG
AGGACAACATGGCCAGCCTGCCTGCCACCCACGAGCTGCACATCTTCGGCAGCATCAACGGCGTGGACTT
CGACATGGTGGGACAGGGCACCGGCAACCCCAACGACGGCTACGAGGAACTGAACCTGAAGTCCACAAAG
GGCGACCTGCAGTTCAGCCCCTGGATTCTGGTGCCCCACATCGGCTACGGCTTCCACCAGTACCTGCCCT
ACCCCGACGGCATGAGCCCTTTCCAGGCCGCTATGGTGGATGGCAGCGGCTACCAGGTGCACCGGACCAT
GCAGTTTGAGGACGGCGCCAGCCTGACCGTGAACTACCGGTACACATACGAGGGCAGCCACATCAAGGGC
GAGGCCCAAGTGAAGGGCACAGGCTTTCCAGCCGACGGCCCCGTGATGACCAATAGCCTGACAGCCGCCG
ACTGGTGCAGAAGCAAGAAAACCTACCCCAATGACAAGACCATCATCAGCACCTTCAAGTGGTCCTACAC
CACCGGCAATGGCAAGCGGTACAGAAGCACCGCCCGGACCACCTACACCTTCGCCAAACCTATGGCCGCC
AACTACCTGAAGAACCAGCCTATGTACGTGTTCCGCAAGACCGAGCTGAAGCACTCCAAGACAGAACTGA
ACTTCAAAGAGTGGCAGAAAGCCTTCACCGGGTTTGAAGATTTCGTTGGGGACTGGCGACAGACAGCCGG
CTACAACCTGGACCAAGTCCTTGAACAGGGAGGTGTGTCCAGTTTGTTTCAGAATCTCGGGGTGTCCGTA
ACTCCGATCCAAAGGATTGTCCTGAGCGGTGAAAATGGGCTGAAGATCGACATCCATGTCATCATCCCGT
ATGAAGGTCCATGGATGCATGACCAACTGACAGAAGAGCAGATTGCAGAGTTCAAAGAAGCCTTCTCATT
ATTCGACAAGGATGGGGACGGCACCATCACCACAAGGGAACTTGGCACCGTTATGAGGTCGCTTGGACAA
AACCCAACGGAAGCCGAATTGCAGGATATGATCAATGAAGTCGATGCTGATGGCAATGGAACGATTTACT
TTCCTGAATTTCTTACTATGATGGCTAGAAAAATGAAGGACACAGACAGCGAAGAGGAAATCCGAGAAGC
ATTCCGTGTTTTTGACAAGGATGGGAACGGCTACATCAGCGCTGCTCAGTTACGTCACGTCATGACAAAC
CTCGGGGTGAAGTTAACAGATGAAGAAGTTGATGAAATGATAAGGGAAGCAGATATCGATGGTGATGGCC
AAGTAAACTATGAAGAGTTTGAACAAATGATGACAGCAAAGGGTGGCTCCAAGAGGCGCTGGAAGAAAAA
CTTCATTGCCGTCAGCGCTGCCAACCGGTTCAAGAAGATCTCCAGCTCCGGGGCACTGGAGCTCCTGAGC
GGCGACCAAATGGGCCAGATCGAAAAAATTTTTAAGGTGGTGTACCCTGTGGATGATCATCACTTTAAGG
TGATCCTGCACTATGGCACACTGGTAATCGACGGGGTTACGCCGAACATGATCGACTATTTCGGACGGCC
GTATGAAGGCATCGCCGTGTTCGACGGCAAAAAGATCACTGTAACAGGGACCCTGTGGAACGGCAACAAA
ATTATCGACGAGCGCCTGATCAACCCCGACGGCTCCCTGCTGTTCCGAGTAACCATCAACGGAGTGACCG
GCTGGCGGCTGTGCGAACGCATTCTGGCGTAAGAATTCTGCAGATATCCATCACACTGGCGGCCGCTCGA
GCATGCATCTAGAGGGCCCTATTCTATAGTGTCACCTAAATGCTAGAGCTCGCTGATCAGCCTCGACTGT
GCCTTCTAGTTGCCAGCCATCTGTTGTTTGCCCCTCCCCCGTGCCTTCCTTGACCCTGGAAGGTGCCACT
CCCACTGTCCTTTCCTAATAAAATGAGGAAATTGCATCGCATTGTCTGAGTAGGTGTCATTCTATTCTGG
GGGGTGGGGTGGGGCAGGACAGCAAGGGGGAGGATTGGGAAGACAATAGCAGGCATGCTGGGGATGCGGT
GGGCTCTATGGCTTCTGAGGCGGAAAGAACCAGCTGGGGCTCTAGGGGGTATCCCC
[124 nt withheld, positions 2927-3050]
C
[91 nt withheld, positions 3052-3142]
A
[49 nt withheld, positions 3144-3192]
CCTTTGACGTTGGAGTCCACGTTCTTT
[37 nt withheld, positions 3220-3256]
ACCCTATCTCGGTCTATTCTTTTGATTTATAAGGGATTTTGCCGATTTCGGCCTATTGGTTAAAAAATGA
GCTGATTTAACAAAAATTTAACGCGAATTAATTCTGTGGAATGTGTGTCAGTTAGGGTGTGGAAAGTCCC
CAGGCTCCCCAGCAGGCAGAAGTATGCAAAGCATGCATCTCAATTAGTCAGCAACCAGGTGTGGAAAGTC
CCCAGGCTCCCCAGCAGGCAGAAGTATGCAAAGCATGCATCTCAATTAGTCAGCAACCATAGTCCCGCCC
CTAACTCCGCCCATCCCGCCCCTAACTCCGCCCAGTTCCGCCCATTCTCCGCCCCATGGCTGACTAATTT
TTTTTATTTATGCAGAGGCCGAGGCCGCCTCTGCCTCTGAGCTATTCCAGAAGTAGTGAGGAGGCTTTTT
TGGAGGCCTAGGCTTTTGCAAAAAGCTCCCGGGAGCTTGTATATCCATTTTCGGATCTGATCAAGAGACA
GGATGAGGATCGTTTCGCATGATTGAACAAGATGGATTGCACGCAGGTTCTCCGGCCGCTTGGGTGGAGA
GGCTATTCGGCTATGACTGGGCACAACAGACAATCGGCTGCTCTGATGCCGCCGTGTTCCGGCTGTCAGC
GCAGGGGCGCCCGGTTCTTTTTGTCAAGACCGACCTGTCCGGTGCCCTGAATGAACTGCAGGACGAGGCA
GCGCGGCTATCGTGGCTGGCCACGACGGGCGTTCCTTGCGCAGCTGTGCTCGACGTTGTCACTGAAGCGG
GAAGGGACTGGCTGCTATTGGGCGAAGTGCCGGGGCAGGATCTCCTGTCATCTCACCTTGCTCCTGCCGA
GAAAGTATCCATCATGGCTGATGCAATGCGGCGGCTGCATACGCTTGATCCGGCTACCTGCCCATTCGAC
CACCAAGCGAAACATCGCATCGAGCGAGCACGTACTCGGATGGAAGCCGGTCTTGTCGATCAGGATGATC
TGGACGAAGAGCATCAGGGGCTCGCGCCAGCCGAACTGTTCGCCAGGCTCAAGGCGCGCATGCCCGACGG
CGAGGATCTCGTCGTGACCCATGGCGATGCCTGCTTGCCGAATATCATGGTGGAAAATGGCCGCTTTTCT
GGATTCATCGACTGTGGCCGGCTGGGTGTGGCGGACCGCTATCAGGACATAGCGTTGGCTACCCGTGATA
TTGCTGAAGAGCTTGGCGGCGAATGGGCTGACCGCTTCCTCGTGCTTTACGGTATCGCCGCTCCCGATTC
GCAGCGCATCGCCTTCTATCGCCTTCTTGACGAGTTCTTCTGAGCGGGACTCTGGGGTTCGAAATGACCG
ACCAAGCGACGCCCAACCTGCCATCACGAGATTTCGATTCCACCGCCGCCTTCTATGAAAGGTTGGGCTT
CGGAATCGTTTTCCGGGACGCCGGCTGGATGATCCTCCAGCGCGGGGATCTCATGCTGGAGTTCTTCGCC
CACCCCAACTTGTTTATTGCAGCTTATAATGGTTACAAATAAAGCAATAGCATCACAAATTTCACAAATA
AAGCATTTTTTTCACTGCATTCTAGTTGTGGTTTGTCCAAACTCATCAATGTATCTTATCATGTCTGTAT
ACCGTCGACCTCTAGCTAGAGCTTGGCGTAATCATGGTCATAGCTGTTTCCTGTGTGAAATTGTTATCCG
CTCACAATTCCACACAACATACGAGCCGGAAGCATAAAGTGTAAAGCCTGGGGTGCCTAATGAGTGAGCT
AACTCACATTAATTGCGTTGCGCTCACTGCCCGCTTTCCAGTCGGGAAACCTGTCGTGCCAGCTGCATTA
ATGAATCGGCCAACGCGCGGGGAGAGGCGGTTTGCGTATTGGGCGCTCTTCCGCTTCCTCGCTCACTGAC
TCGCTGCGCTCGGTCGTTCGGCTGCGGCGAGCGGTATCAGCTCACTCAAAGGCGGTAATACGGTTATCCA
CAGAATCAGGGGATAACGCAGGAAAGAACATGTGAGCAAAAGGCCAGCAAAAGGCCAGGAACCGTAAAAA
GGCCGCGTTGCTGGCGTTTTTCCATAGGCTCCGCCCCCCTGACGAGCATCACAAAAATCGACGCTCAAGT
CAGAGGTGGCGAAACCCGACAGGACTATAAAGATACCAGGCGTTTCCCCCTGGAAGCTCCCTCGTGCGCT
CTCCTGTTCCGACCCTGCCGCTTACCGGATACCTGTCCGCCTTTCTCCCTTCGGGAAGCGTGGCGCTTTC
TCATAGCTCACGCTGTAGGTATCTCAGTTCGGTGTAGGTCGTTCGCTCCAAGCTGGGCTGTGTGCACGAA
CCCCCCGTTCAGCCCGACCGCTGCGCCTTATCCGGTAACTATCGTCTTGAGTCCAACCCGGTAAGACACG
ACTTATCGCCACTGGCAGCAGCCACTGGTAACAGGATTAGCAGAGCGAGGTATGTAGGCGGTGCTACAGA
GTTCTTGAAGTGGTGGCCTAACTACGGCTACACTAGAAGAACAGTATTTGGTATCTGCGCTCTGCTGAAG
CCAGTTACCTTCGGAAAAAGAGTTGGTAGCTCTTGATCCGGCAAACAAACCACCGCTGGTAGCGGTGGTT
TTTTTGTTTGCAAGCAGCAGATTACGCGCAGAAAAAAAGGATCTCAAGAAGATCCTTTGATCTTTTCTAC
GGGGTCTGACGCTCAGTGGAACGAAAACTCACGTTAAGGGATTTTGGTCATGAGATTATCAAAAAGGATC
TTCACCTAGATCCTTTTAAATTAAAAATGAAGTTTTAAATCAATCTAAAGTATATATGAGTAAACTTGGT
CTGACAGTTACCAATGCTTAATCAGTGAGGCACCTATCTCAGCGATCTGTCTATTTCGTTCATCCATAGT
TGCCTGACTCCCCGTCGTGTAGATAACTACGATACGGGAGGGCTTACCATCTGGCCCCAGTGCTGCAATG
ATACCGCGAGACCCACGCTCACCGGCTCCAGATTTATCAGCAATAAACCAGCCAGCCGGAAGGGCCGAGC
GCAGAAGTGGTCCTGCAACTTTATCCGCCTCCATCCAGTCTATTAATTGTTGCCGGGAAGCTAGAGTAAG
TAGTTCGCCAGTTAATAGTTTGCGCAACGTTGTTGCCATTGCTACAGGCATCGTGGTGTCACGCTCGTCG
TTTGGTATGGCTTCATTCAGCTCCGGTTCCCAACGATCAAGGCGAGTTACATGATCCCCCATGTTGTGCA
AAAAAGCGGTTAGCTCCTTCGGTCCTCCGATCGTTGTCAGAAGTAAGTTGGCCGCAGTGTTATCACTCAT
GGTTATGGCAGCACTGCATAATTCTCTTACTGTCATGCCATCCGTAAGATGCTTTTCTGTGACTGGTGAG
TACTCAACCAAGTCATTCTGAGAATAGTGTATGCGGCGACCGAGTTGCTCTTGCCCGGCGTCAATACGGG
ATAATACCGCGCCACATAGCAGAACTTTAAAAGTGCTCATCATTGGAAAACGTTCTTCGGGGCGAAAACT
CTCAAGGATCTTACCGCTGTTGAGATCCAGTTCGATGTAACCCACTCGTGCACCCAACTGATCTTCAGCA
TCTTTTACTTTCACCAGCGTTTCTGGGTGAGCAAAAACAGGAAGGCAAAATGCCGCAAAAAAGGGAATAA
GGGCGACACGGAAATGTTGAATACTCATACTCTTCCTTTTTCAATATTATTGAAGCATTTATCAGGGTTA
TTGTCTCATGAGCGGATACATATTTGAATGTATTTAGAAAAATAAACAAATAGGGGTTCCGCGCACATTT
CCCCGAAAAGTGCCACCTGACGTCGACGGATCGGGAGATCTCCCGATCCCCTATGGTGCACTCTCAGTAC
AATCTGCTCTGATGCCGCATAGTTAAGCCAGTATCTGCTCCCTGCT
