>Addgene plasmid #85205 | GeNL(Ca2+)_480/pcDNA3 | depositor partial sequence | sequence record 165211 | GeNL(Ca2+)_480/pcDNA3 sequence 1731 bps
ATGGTGTCCAAGGGCGAAGAGGACAACATGGCCAGCCTGCCTGCCACCCACGAGCTGCACATCTTCGGCA
GCATCAACGGCGTGGACTTCGACATGGTGGGACAGGGCACCGGCAACCCCAACGACGGCTACGAGGAACT
GAACCTGAAGTCCACAAAGGGCGACCTGCAGTTCAGCCCCTGGATTCTGGTGCCCCACATCGGCTACGGC
TTCCACCAGTACCTGCCCTACCCCGACGGCATGAGCCCTTTCCAGGCCGCTATGGTGGATGGCAGCGGCT
ACCAGGTGCACCGGACCATGCAGTTTGAGGACGGCGCCAGCCTGACCGTGAACTACCGGTACACATACGA
GGGCAGCCACATCAAGGGCGAGGCCCAAGTGAAGGGCACAGGCTTTCCAGCCGACGGCCCCGTGATGACC
AATAGCCTGACAGCCGCCGACTGGTGCAGAAGCAAGAAAACCTACCCCAATGACAAGACCATCATCAGCA
CCTTCAAGTGGTCCTACACCACCGGCAATGGCAAGCGGTACAGAAGCACCGCCCGGACCACCTACACCTT
CGCCAAACCTATGGCCGCCAACTACCTGAAGAACCAGCCTATGTACGTGTTCCGCAAGACCGAGCTGAAG
CACTCCAAGACAGAACTGAACTTCAAAGAGTGGCAGAAAGCCTTCACCGGGTTTGAAGATTTCGTTGGGG
ACTGGCGACAGACAGCCGGCTACAACCTGGACCAAGTCCTTGAACAGGGAGGTGTGTCCAGTTTGTTTCA
GAATCTCGGGGTGTCCGTAACTCCGATCCAAAGGATTGTCCTGAGCGGTGAAAATGGGCTGAAGATCGAC
ATCCATGTCATCATCCCGTATGAAGGTCCATGGATGCATGACCAACTGACAGAAGAGCAGATTGCAGAGT
TCAAAGAAGCCTTCTCATTATTCGACAAGGATGGGGACGGCACCATCACCACAAGGGAACTTGGCACCGT
TATGAGGTCGCTTGGACAAAACCCAACGGAAGCCGAATTGCAGGATATGATCAATGAAGTCGATGCTGAT
GGCAATGGAACGATTTACTTTCCTGAATTTCTTACTATGATGGCTAGAAAAATGAAGGACACAGACAGCG
AAGAGGAAATCCGAGAAGCATTCCGTGTTTTTGACAAGGATGGGAACGGCTACATCAGCGCTGCTCAGTT
ACGTCACGTCATGACAAACCTCGGGGTGAAGTTAACAGATGAAGAAGTTGATGAAATGATAAGGGAAGCA
GATATCGATGGTGATGGCCAAGTAAACTATGAAGAGTTTGAACAAATGATGACAGCAAAGGGTGGCTCCA
AGAGGCGCTGGAAGAAAAACTTCATTGCCGTCAGCGCTGCCAACCGGTTCAAGAAGATCTCCAGCTCCGG
GGCACTGGAGCTCCTGAGCGGCGACCAAATGGGCCAGATCGAAAAAATTTTTAAGGTGGTGTACCCTGTG
GATGATCATCACTTTAAGGTGATCCTGCACTATGGCACACTGGTAATCGACGGGGTTACGCCGAACATGA
TCGACTATTTCGGACGGCCGTATGAAGGCATCGCCGTGTTCGACGGCAAAAAGATCACTGTAACAGGGAC
CCTGTGGAACGGCAACAAAATTATCGACGAGCGCCTGATCAACCCCGACGGCTCCCTGCTGTTCCGAGTA
ACCATCAACGGAGTGACCGGCTGGCGGCTGTGCGAACGCATTCTGGCGTAA
